>Addgene plasmid #246297 | p305N-14 | addgene full sequence | sequence record 491152 | Addgene NGS Result
TTGAGATCCTTTTTTTCTGCGCGTAATCTGCTGCTTGCAAACAAAAAAACCACCGCTACCAGCGGTGGTT
TGTTTGCCGGATCAAGAGCTACCAACTCTTTTTCCGAAGGTAACTGGCTTCAGCAGAGCGCAGATACCAA
ATACTGTTCTTCTAGTGTAGCCGTAGTTAGGCCACCACTTCAAGAACTCTGTAGCACCGCCTACATACCT
CGCTCTGCTAATCCTGTTACCAGTGGCTGCTGCCAGTGGCGATAAGTCGTGTCTTACCGGGTTGGACTCA
AGACGATAGTTACCGGATAAGGCGCAGCGGTCGGGCTGAACGGGGGGTTCGTGCACACAGCCCAGCTTGG
AGCGAACGACCTACACCGAACTGAGATACCTACAGCGTGAGCTATGAGAAAGCGCCACGCTTCCCGAAGG
GAGAAAGGCGGACAGGTATCCGGTAAGCGGCAGGGTCGGAACAGGAGAGCGCACGAGGGAGCTTCCAGGG
GGAAACGCCTGGTATCTTTATAGTCCTGTCGGGTTTCGCCACCTCTGACTTGAGCGTCGATTTTTGTGAT
GCTCGTCAGGGGGGCGGAGCCTATGGAAAAACGCCAGCAACGCGGCCTTTTTACGGTTCCTGGCCTTTTG
CTGGCCTTTTGCTCACATGTTCTTTCCTGCGTTATCCCCTGATTCTGTGGATAACCGTATTACCGCCTTT
GAGTGAGCTGATACCGCTCGCCGCAGCCGAACGACCGAGCGCAGCGAGTCAGTGAGCGAGGAAGCGGAAG
AGGATCTCAGTAAAGCGCTGGCTGCTGAACCCCCAGCCGGAACTGACCCCACAAGGCCCTAGCGTTTGCA
ATGCACCAGGTCATCATTGACCCAGGCGTGTTCCACCAGGCCGCTGCCTCGCAACTCTTCGCAGGCTTCG
CCGACCTGCTCGCGCCACTTCTTCACGCGGGTGGAATCCGATCCGCACATGAGGCGGAAGGTTTCCAGCT
TGAGCGGGTACGGCTCCCGGTGCGAGCTGAAATAGTCGAACATCCGTCGGGCCGTCGGCGACAGCTTGCG
GTACTTCTCCCATATGAATTTCGTGTAGTGGTCGCCAGCAAACAGCACGACGATTTCCTCGTCGATCAGG
ACCTGGCAACGGGACGTTTTCTTGCCACGGTCCAGGACGCGGAAGCGGTGCAGCAGCGACACCGATTCCA
GGTGCCCAACGCGGTCGGACGTGAAGCCCATCGCCGTCGCCTGTAGGCGCGACAGGCATTCCTCGGCCTT
CGTGTAATACCGGCCATTGATCGACCAGCCCAGGTCCTGGCAAAGCTCGTAGAACGTGAAGGTGATCGGC
TCGCCGATAGGGGTGCGCTTCGCGTACTCCAACACCTGCTGCCACACCAGTTCGTCATCGTCGGCCCGCA
GCTCGACGCCGGTGTAGGTGATCTTCACGTCCTTGTTGACGTGGAAAATGACCTTGTTTTGCAGCGCCTC
GCGCGGGATTTTCTTGTTGCGCGTGGTGAACAGGGCAGAGCGGGCCGTGTCGTTTGGCATCGCTCGCATC
GTGTCCGGCCACGGCGCAATATCGAACAAGGAAAGCTGCATTTCCTTGATCTGCTGCTTCGTGTGTTTCA
GCAACGCGGCTTGCTTGGCCTCGCTGACCTGTTTTGCCAGGTCCTCGCCGGCGGTTTTTCGCTTCTTGGT
CGTCATAGTTCCTCGCGTGTCGATGGTCATCGACTTCGCCAAACCTGCCGCCTCCTGTTCGAGACGACGC
GAACGCTCCACGGCGGCCGATGGCGCGGGCAGGGCAGGGGGAGCCAGTTGCACGCTGTCGCGCTCGATCT
TGGCCGTAGCTTGCTGGGCCATCGAGCCGACGGACTGGAAGGTTTCGCGGGGCGCACGCATGACGGTGCG
GCTTGCGATGGTTTCGGCATCCTCGGCGGAAAACCCCGCGTCGATCAGTTCTTGCCTGTATGCCTTCCGG
TCAAACGTCCGATTCATTCACCCTCCTTGCGGGATTGCCCCGACTCACGCCGGGGCAATGTGCCCTTATT
CCTGATTTGATCCGCCTGGTGCCTTGGTGTCCAGATAATCCACCTTATCGGCAATGAAGTCGGTCCCGTA
GACCGTCTGGCCGTCCTTCTCGTACTTGGTATTCCGAATCTTGCCCTGCACGAATACCAGCGACCCCTTG
CCCAAATACTTGCCGTGGGCCTCGGCCTGAGAGCCAAAACACTTGATGCGGAAGAAGTCGGTGCGCTCCT
GCTTGTCGCCAGCATCGTTGCGCCACATCTAGGTACTAAAACAATTCATCCAGTAAAATATAATATTTTA
TTTTCTCCCAATCAGGCTTGATCCCCAGTAAGTCAAAAAATAGCTCGACATACTGTTCTTCCCCAATATC
CTCCCTGATCGACCGGACGCAGAAGGCAATGTCATACCACTTGTCCGCCCTGCCGCTTCTCCCAAGATCA
ATAAAGCCACTTACTTTGCCATCTTTCACAAAGATGTTGCTGTCTCCCAGGTCGCCGTGGGAAAAGACAA
GTTCCTCTTCGGGCTTTTCCGTCTTTAAAAAATCATACAGCTCGCGCGGATCTTTAAATGGGGTGTCTTC
TTCCCAGTTTTCGCAATCCACATCGGCCAGATCGTTATTCAGTAAGTAATCCAATTCGGCTAAGCGGCTG
TCTAAGCTATTCGTATAGGGACAATCCGATATGTCGATGGAGTGAAAGAGCCTGATGCACTCCGCATACA
GCTCGATAATCTTTTCAGGGCTTTGTTCATCTTCATACTCTTCCGAGCAAAGGACGCCATCGGCCTCACT
CATGAGCAGATTGCTCCAGCCATCATGCCGTTCAAGGTGCAGGACCTTTGGAACAGGCAGCTTTCCTTCC
AGCCATAGCATCATGTCCTTTTCCCGTTCCACATCATAGGTGGTCCCTTTATACCGGCTGTCCGTCATTT
TTAAATATAGGTTTTCATTTTCTCCCACCAGCTTATATACCTTAGCAGGAGACATTCCTTCCGTATCTTT
TACGCAGCGGTATTTTTCGATCAGTTTTTTCAATTCCGGTGATATTCTCATTTTAGCCATTTATTATTTC
CTTCCTCTTTTCTACAGTATTTAAAGATACCCCAAGAAGCTAATTATAACAAGACGAACTCCAATTCACT
GTTCCTTGCATTCTAAAACTTTAAATACCAGAAAACAGCTTTTTCAAAGTTGTTTTCAAAGTTGGCGTAT
AACATAGTATCGACGGAGCCGATTTTGAAACCACAATTATGGGTGATGCTGCCAACGCGAGAGCGGGCCG
GGAGGGTTCGAGAAGGGGGGGCACCCCCCTTCGGCGTGCGCGGTCACGCGCACAGGGCGCAGCCCTGGTT
AAAAACAAGGTTTATAAATATTGGTTTAAAAGCAGGTTAAAAGACAGGTTAGCGGTGGCCGAAAAACGGG
CGGAAACCCTTGCAAATGCTGGATTTTCTGCCTGTGGACAGCCCCTCAAATGTCAATAGGTGCGCCCCTC
ATCTGTCAGCACTCTGCCCCTCAAGTGTCAAGGATCGCGCCCCTCATCTGTCAGTAGTCGCGCCCCTCAA
GTGTCAATACCGCAGGGCACTTATCCCCAGGCTTGTCCACATCATCTGTGGGAAACTCGCGTAAAATCAG
GCGTTTTCGCCGATTTGCGAGGCTGGCCAGCTCCACGTCGCCGGCCGAAATCGAGCCTGCCCCTCATCTG
TCAACGCCGCGCCGGGTGAGTCGGCCCCTCAAGTGTCAACGTCCGCCCCTCATCTGTCAGTGAGGGCCAA
GTTTTCCGCGAGGTATCCACAACGCCGGCGGCTGCGGTGTCTCGCACACGGCTTCGACGGCGTTTCTGGC
GCGTTTGCAGGGCCATAGACGGCCGCCAGCCCAGCGGCGAGGGCAACCAGCCCGGTGAGCGTCTCTAGTG
GACTGATGGGCTGCCTGTATCGAGTGGTGATTTTGTGCCGAGCTGCCGGTCGGGGAGCTGTTGGCTGGCT
GGTGGCAGGATATATTGTGGTGTAAACAAATTGACGATTTAAATGGTAGGCGCGGCTTAATTAAGCGCTT
AATTAAGCGCTTAATTAAGCGCTTAATAAGCCGCGCCGTACCCCAATAGTCTCGACAGACACATAGCACC
TAACATTATTGCTTAAATTTACTATTTTTTTACTATATTATACTCAACCCAATGAGCATAAAGACTGTAA
AATCTCAAATTCCTGAGAAGCATATTTATCGATCCCACAGACTTGATAGTTCCATAATCCATACGCTGCA
GCCAAATTGCTAGTGTGTTGAACATTTAACACGTAGAGAACTAGAAAAGATATAAAACTAAGATTGATAT
CCAAAATAGACGAGAACAATAAGCAAAAACTCTTAGTTTTGAAATAAATCAACAATCCCGAGGGTTGTCA
CATACATCAAAAACGAAAATCCATATAGCAAAAAAAACTCTAAATTACCGTTCGACAAAAAGAGAAAACT
GATAGGACATTTGCTAAACATTAAAATCAAAATTTGGATCAAGCCGAATTCTCAGAAGAACTCGTCAAGA
AGGCGATAGAAGGCGATGCGCTGCGAATCGGGAGCGGCGATACCGTAAAGCACGAGGAAGCGGTCAGCCC
ATTCGCCGCCAAGCTCTTCAGCAATATCACGGGTAGCCAACGCTATGTCCTGATAGCGGTCCGCCACACC
CAGCCGGCCACAGTCGATGAATCCAGAAAAGCGGCCATTTTCCACCATGATATTCGGCAAGCAGGCATCG
CCATGGGTCACGACGAGATCATCGCCGTCGGGCATGCGCGCCTTGAGCCTGGCGAACAGTTCGGCTGGCG
CGAGCCCCTGATGCTCTTCGTCCAGATCATCCTGATCGACAAGACCGGCTTCCATCCGAGTACGTGCTCG
CTCGATGCGATGTTTCGCTTGGTGGTCGAATGGGCAGGTAGCCGGATCAAGCGTATGCAGCCGCCGCATT
GCATCAGCCATGATGGATACTTTCTCGGCAGGAGCAAGGTGAGATGACAGGAGATCCTGCCCCGGCACTT
CGCCCAATAGCAGCCAGTCCCTTCCCGCTTCAGTGACAACGTCGAGCACAGCTGCGCAAGGAACGCCCGT
CGTGGCCAGCCACGATAGCCGCGCTGCCTCGTCCTGCAGTTCATTCAGGGCACCGGACAGGTCGGTCTTG
ACAAAAAGAACCGGGCGCCCCTGCGCTGACAGCCGGAACACGGCGGCATCAGAGCAGCCGATTGTCTGTT
GTGCCCAGTCATAGCCGAATAGCCTCTCCACCCAAGCGGCCGGAGAACCTGCGTGCAATCCATCTTGTTC
AATCATCTCGAGACGTACCGCGCGATGCATTCGAAGATCGATCCTTCGCCTGGAGGAGAGAAATCAGTGG
CGCTGCGGCTTTTAGGGTTTCTTTGTTGATGGAATGAGAGTGTAAGCTCTGCCAGTGCCACTTTATTAGG
GTTTTACAAGCCCTTTTCTTCGTAATTGGGCCTGACATTTTGTGCCACTTGGGCCTTTAGAGATGAAAAT
GTATATTGGGCTTAAGTTGACTTGAAGGATAAATTAGTTTAGGATATTACGTTTTTTATGAGAATTGGTG
TGTCGGATACATGTATATGATGCATTCAAATATATGTATTCTAGATACATTTAAGTTTAGATACAATCTA
AAATGTGTCTTTAATTACAGGACTGTAACTAAAATACTTAATGTAAGAAGAATATTACTCCTTTAATAGC
TTTTGAGTATATCTAGTCTAACATCTTTTAAAAAAGTCTAATTTCTTTCATTTATTTTTCGAGCAATAGC
AAAGTGCATAATTATTTTTTTCTTCTAGAAATTCAGATTTGTTTCTCTAAATTTTGAGATTCTTTTCTCA
ATTTTGTATGTCTAGAGAACAATGTGTATTTTTCACTCTAGTTGGTTGTTACTTTGTTGAATGTTCTGAT
AAAAGTATATTGTTATTTCTGAAGTAGATATAAACCTTCATTTGGAAATTATACATAAATCAAAATCGTT
AATTATCTAGATCAAGATATATGCCCTTTTCCTAATGTATTTGATACATGCACCTAATTTCACTAGATGT
ATCTTTTCTATTTTTTAAATTATGAATAGTTAATTTTTTCCATATGTGTATTTGATACATACTTCATGAC
TTTAAAAAATTAATTATATACCAGATATATGTATTTAAAATTTGTTATGTATTTAAAGTATGTATATGAT
TATTCGATATTAATCTCTTCGATGAAGGCCTCTGGCTTCCCACATCGTTCATGGAGACAACACGTCTGCG
CTTTACATAGCCTGGCTTCCAAACCTTTACCGCATGCCCGAAGGCTACGTCCGTTTTAGAGCTAGAAATA
GCAAGTTAAAATAAGGCTAGTCCGTTATCAACTTGAAAAAGTGGCACCGAGTCGGTGCTTTTTTTACTAG
TGGAGCTCAACTTTTGATTCGCTATTTGCAGTGCACCTGTGGCGTTCATCACATCTTTTGTGACACTGTT
TGCACTGGTCATTGCTATTACAAAGGACCTTCCTGATGTTGAAGGAGATCGAAAGTAAGTAACTGCACGC
ATAACCATTTTCTTTCCGCTCTTTGGCTCAATCCATTTGACAGTCAAAGACAATGTTTAACCAGCTCCGT
TTGATATATTGTCTTTATGTGTTTGTTCAAGCATGTTTAGTTAATCATGCCTTTGATTGATCTTGAATAG
GTTCCAAATATCAACCCTGGCAACAAAACTTGGAGTGAGAAACATTGCATTCCTCGGTTCTGGACTTCTG
CTAGTAAATTATGTTTCAGCCATATCACTAGCTTTCTACATGCCTCAGGTGAATTCATCTATTTCCGTCT
TAACTATTTCGGTTAATTAAAGCACGAACACCATTACTGCATGTAGAAGCTTGATAAACTATCGCCACCA
ATTTATTTTTGTTGCGATATTGTTACTTTCCTCAGTATGCAGCTTTGAAAAGACCAACCCTCTTATCCTT
TAACAATGAACAGGTTTTTAGAGGTAGCTTGATGATTCCTGCACATGTGATCTTGGCTTCAGGCTTAATT
TTCCAGGTAAAGCATTATGAGATACTCTTATATCTCTTACATACTTTTGAGATAATGCACAAGAACTTCA
TAACTATATGCTTTAGTTTCTGCATTTGACACTGCCAAATTCATTAATCTCTAATATCTTTGTTGTTGAT
CTTTGGTAGACATGGGTACTAGAAAAAGCAAACTACACCAAGGTAAAATACTTTTGTACAAACATAAACT
CGTTATCACGGAACATCAATGGAGTGTATATCTAACGGAGTGTAGAAACATTTGATTATTGCAGGAAGCT
ATCTCAGGATATTATCGGTTTATATGGAATCTCTTCTACGCAGAGTATCTGTTATTCCCCTTCCTCTAGC
TTTCAATTTCATGGTGAGGATATGCAGTTTTCTTTGTATATCATTCTTCTTCTTCTTTGTAGCTTGGAGT
CAAAATCGGTTCCTTCATGTACATACATCAAGGATATGTCCTTCTGAATTTTTATATCTTGCAATAAAAA
TGCTTGTACCAATTGAAACACCAGCTTTTTGAGTTCTATGATCACTGACTTGGTTCTAACCAAAAAAAAA
AAAATGTTTAATTTACATATCTAAAAGTAGGTTTAGGGAAACCTAAACAGTAAAATATTTGTATATTATT
CGAATTTCACTCATCATAAAAACTTAAATTGCACCATAAAATTTTGTTTTACTATTAATGATGTAATTTG
TGTAACTTAAGATAAAAATAATATTCCGTAAGTTAACCGGCTAAAACCACGTATAAACCAGGGAACCTGT
TAAACCGGTTCTTTACTGGATAAAGAAATGAAAGCCCATGTAGACAGCTCCATTAGAGCCCAAACCCTAA
ATTTCTCATCTATATAAAAGGAGTGACATTAGGGTTTTTGTTCGTCCTCTTAAAGCTTCTCGTTTTCTCT
GCCGTCTCTCTCATTCGCGCGACGCAAACGATCTTCAGGTGATCTTCTTTCTCCAAATCCTCTCTCATAA
CTCTGATTTCGTACTTGTGTATTTGAGCTCACGCTCTGTTTCTCTCACCACAGCAGCTAGCATGGACAAG
AAGTACTCCATTGGGCTCGATATCGGCACAAACAGCGTCGGCTGGGCCGTCATTACGGACGAGTACAAGG
TGCCGAGCAAAAAATTCAAAGTTCTGGGCAATACCGATCGCCACAGCATAAAGAAGAACCTCATTGGCGC
CCTCCTGTTCGACTCCGGGGAGACGGCCGAAGCCACGCGGCTCAAAAGAACAGCACGGCGCAGATATACC
CGCAGAAAGAATCGGATCTGCTACCTGCAGGAGATCTTTAGTAATGAGATGGCTAAGGTGGATGACTCTT
TCTTCCATAGGCTGGAGGAGTCCTTTTTGGTGGAGGAGGATAAAAAGCACGAGCGCCACCCAATCTTTGG
CAATATCGTGGACGAGGTGGCGTACCATGAAAAGTACCCAACCATATATCATCTGAGGAAGAAGCTTGTA
GACAGTACTGATAAGGCTGACTTGCGGTTGATCTATCTCGCGCTGGCGCATATGATCAAATTTCGGGGAC
ACTTCCTCATCGAGGGGGACCTGAACCCAGACAACAGCGATGTCGACAAACTCTTTATCCAACTGGTTCA
GACTTACAATCAGCTTTTCGAAGAGAACCCGATCAACGCATCCGGAGTTGACGCCAAAGCAATCCTGAGC
GCTAGGCTGTCCAAATCCCGGCGGCTCGAAAACCTCATCGCACAGCTCCCTGGGGAGAAGAAGAACGGCC
TGTTTGGTAATCTTATCGCCCTGTCACTCGGGCTGACCCCCAACTTTAAATCTAACTTCGACCTGGCCGA
AGATGCCAAGCTTCAACTGAGCAAAGACACCTACGATGATGATCTCGACAATCTGCTGGCCCAGATCGGC
GACCAGTACGCAGACCTTTTTTTGGCGGCAAAGAACCTGTCAGACGCCATTCTGCTGAGTGATATTCTGC
GAGTGAACACGGAGATCACCAAAGCTCCGCTGAGCGCTAGTATGATCAAGCGCTATGATGAGCACCACCA
AGACTTGACTTTGCTGAAGGCCCTTGTCAGACAGCAACTGCCTGAGAAGTACAAGGAAATTTTCTTCGAT
CAGTCTAAAAATGGCTACGCCGGATACATTGACGGCGGAGCAAGCCAGGAGGAATTTTACAAATTTATTA
AGCCCATCTTGGAAAAAATGGACGGCACCGAGGAGCTGCTGGTAAAGCTTAACAGAGAAGATCTGTTGCG
CAAACAGCGCACTTTCGACAATGGAAGCATCCCCCACCAGATTCACCTGGGCGAACTGCACGCTATCCTC
AGGCGGCAAGAGGATTTCTACCCCTTTTTGAAAGATAACAGGGAAAAGATTGAGAAAATCCTCACATTTC
GGATACCCTACTATGTAGGCCCCCTCGCCCGGGGAAATTCCAGATTCGCGTGGATGACTCGCAAATCAGA
AGAGACCATCACTCCCTGGAACTTCGAGGAAGTCGTGGATAAGGGGGCCTCTGCCCAGTCCTTCATCGAA
AGGATGACTAACTTTGATAAAAATCTGCCTAACGAAAAGGTGCTTCCTAAACACTCTCTGCTGTACGAGT
ACTTCACAGTTTATAACGAGCTGACCAAGGTCAAATACGTCACAGAAGGGATGAGAAAGCCAGCATTCCT
GTCTGGAGAGCAGAAGAAAGCTATCGTGGACCTCCTCTTCAAGACGAACCGGAAAGTTACCGTGAAACAG
CTCAAAGAAGACTATTTCAAAAAGATTGAATGTTTCGACTCTGTTGAAATCAGCGGAGTGGAGGATCGCT
TCAACGCATCCCTGGGAACGTATCACGATCTCCTGAAAATCATTAAAGACAAGGACTTCCTGGACAATGA
GGAGAACGAGGACATTCTTGAGGACATTGTCCTCACCCTTACGTTGTTTGAAGATAGGGAGATGATTGAA
GAACGCTTGAAAACTTACGCTCATCTCTTCGACGACAAAGTCATGAAACAGCTCAAGAGGCGCCGATATA
CAGGATGGGGGCGGCTGTCAAGAAAACTGATCAATGGCATCCGAGACAAGCAGAGTGGAAAGACAATCCT
GGATTTTCTTAAGTCCGATGGATTTGCCAACCGGAACTTCATGCAGTTGATCCATGATGACTCTCTCACC
TTTAAGGAGGACATCCAGAAAGCACAAGTTTCTGGCCAGGGGGACAGTCTTCACGAGCACATCGCTAATC
TTGCAGGTAGCCCAGCTATCAAAAAGGGAATACTGCAGACCGTTAAGGTCGTGGATGAACTCGTCAAAGT
AATGGGAAGGCATAAGCCCGAGAATATCGTTATCGAGATGGCCCGAGAGAACCAAACTACCCAGAAGGGA
CAGAAGAACAGTAGGGAAAGGATGAAGAGGATTGAAGAGGGTATAAAAGAACTGGGGTCCCAAATCCTTA
AGGAACACCCAGTTGAAAACACCCAGCTTCAGAATGAGAAGCTCTACCTGTACTACCTGCAGAACGGCAG
GGACATGTACGTGGATCAGGAACTGGACATCAATCGGCTCTCCGACTACGACGTGGATCATATCGTGCCC
CAGTCTTTTCTCAAAGATGATTCTATTGATAATAAAGTGTTGACAAGATCCGATAAAAATAGAGGGAAGA
GTGATAACGTCCCCTCAGAAGAAGTTGTCAAGAAAATGAAAAATTATTGGCGGCAGCTGCTGAACGCCAA
ACTGATCACACAACGGAAGTTCGATAATCTGACTAAGGCTGAACGAGGTGGCCTGTCTGAGTTGGATAAA
GCCGGCTTCATCAAAAGGCAGCTTGTTGAGACACGCCAGATCACCAAGCACGTGGCCCAAATTCTCGATT
CACGCATGAACACCAAGTACGATGAAAATGACAAACTGATTCGAGAGGTGAAAGTTATTACTCTGAAGTC
TAAGCTGGTCTCAGATTTCAGAAAGGACTTTCAGTTTTATAAGGTGAGAGAGATCAACAATTACCACCAT
GCGCATGATGCCTACCTGAATGCAGTGGTAGGCACTGCACTTATCAAAAAATATCCCAAGCTTGAATCTG
AATTTGTTTACGGAGACTATAAAGTGTACGATGTTAGGAAAATGATCGCAAAGTCTGAGCAGGAAATAGG
CAAGGCCACCGCTAAGTACTTCTTTTACAGCAATATTATGAATTTTTTCAAGACCGAGATTACACTGGCC
AATGGAGAGATTCGGAAGCGACCACTTATCGAAACAAACGGAGAAACAGGAGAAATCGTGTGGGACAAGG
GTAGGGATTTCGCGACAGTCCGGAAGGTCCTGTCCATGCCGCAGGTGAACATCGTTAAAAAGACCGAAGT
ACAGACCGGAGGCTTCTCCAAGGAAAGTATCCTCCCGAAAAGGAACAGCGACAAGCTGATCGCACGCAAA
AAAGATTGGGACCCCAAGAAATACGGCGGATTCGATTCTCCTACAGTCGCTTACAGTGTACTGGTTGTGG
CCAAAGTGGAGAAAGGGAAGTCTAAAAAACTCAAAAGCGTCAAGGAACTGCTGGGCATCACAATCATGGA
GCGATCAAGCTTCGAAAAAAACCCCATCGACTTTCTCGAAGCGAAAGGATATAAAGAGGTCAAAAAAGAC
CTCATCATTAAGCTTCCCAAGTACTCTCTCTTTGAGCTTGAAAACGGCCGGAAACGAATGCTCGCTAGTG
CGGGCGAGCTGCAGAAAGGTAACGAGCTGGCACTGCCCTCTAAATACGTTAATTTCTTGTATCTGGCCAG
CCACTATGAAAAGCTCAAAGGGTCTCCCGAAGATAATGAGCAGAAGCAGCTGTTCGTGGAACAACACAAA
CACTACCTTGATGAGATCATCGAGCAAATAAGCGAGTTCTCCAAAAGAGTGATCCTCGCCGACGCTAACC
TCGATAAGGTGCTTTCTGCTTACAATAAGCACAGGGATAAGCCCATCAGGGAGCAGGCAGAAAACATTAT
CCACTTGTTTACTCTGACCAACTTGGGCGCGCCTGCAGCCTTCAAGTACTTCGACACCACCATAGACAGA
AAGCGGTACACCTCTACAAAGGAGGTCCTGGACGCCACACTGATTCATCAGTCAATTACGGGGCTCTATG
AAACAAGAATCGACCTCTCTCAGCTCGGTGGAGACGGAACAAGAAAGAGAAGAAAGGTGTGACGGATCCT
CGAATATGAAGATGAAGATGAAATATTTGGTGTGTCAAATAAAAAGCTTGTGTGCTTAAGTTTGTGTTTT
TTTCTTGGCTTGTTGTGTTATGAATTTGTGGCTTTTTCTAATATCAAATGAATGTAAGATCTCATTATAA
TGAATAAACAAATGTTTCTATAATCCATTGTGAATGTTTTGTTGGATCTCTTCTGCAGCATATAACTACT
GTATGTGCTATGGTATGGACTATGGAATATGATTAAAGATAAGGTTTAAACTATCAGTGTTTGACAGGAT
ATATTGGCGGGTAAACCTAAGAGAAAAGAGCGTTTATTAGAATAATCGGATATTTAAAAGGGCGTGAAAA
GGTTTATCCGTTCGTCCATTTGTATGTGCATGCCAACCACAGGAGATCCAAAAGGATCTAGGTGAAGATC
CTTTTTGATAATCTCATGACCAAAATCCCTTAACGTGAGTTTTCGTTCCACTGAGCGTCAGACCCCGTAG
AAAAGATCAAAGGATCTTC
Features (pLannotate 1.2.2; 15 found; start..end, strand, type, name):
      1..589     +  rep_origin     ori: high-copy-number ColE1/pMB1/pBR322/pUC origin of replication
    778..805     -  CDS            TetR (fragment): tetracycline resistance regulatory protein; tetR
    829..1977    -  CDS            trfA: trans-acting replication protein that binds to and activates oriV
   2276..3070    -  CDS            KanR: aminoglycoside phosphotransferase; aphA-3; confers resistance to kanamycin
   3282..3913    -  rep_origin     oriV: incP origin of replication
   3993..4017    +  misc_feature   LB T-DNA repeat: left border repeat from nopaline C58 T-DNA
   4532..5326    -  CDS            NeoR/KanR: aminoglycoside phosphotransferase from Tn5; aph(3')-II (or nptII); confers resistance to neomycin, kanamycin, and G418 (Geneticin®)
   6333..6352    +  CDS            VN155(I152L) (fragment): improved N-terminal fragment of mVenus for use in bimolecular fluorescence complementation (BiFC) (Kodama and Hu, 2010)
   6353..6428    +  misc_RNA       gRNA scaffold: guide RNA scaffold for the Streptococcus pyogenes CRISPR/Cas9 system
   6470..6841    +  CDS            HST (fragment): HSTC_ARATH - Also known as HPT2, VTE2-2. Experimental evidence at protein level: Swiss-Prot protein existence level 1. Involved in the synthesis of plastoquinone-9. Can use both homogentisic acid and 2,5-dihydroxyphenylacetic acid gamma-lactone as prenyl acceptors, and solanesyl diphosphate > farnesyl diphosphate > geranylgeranyl diphosphate >> phytyl diphosphate as prenyl donors. Do not catalyze the decardoxylation of homogentisate uncoupled from prenylation. From Arabidopsis thaliana (Mouse-ear cress).
   6993..7076    +  CDS            HST (fragment): HSTC_ARATH - Also known as HPT2, VTE2-2. Experimental evidence at protein level: Swiss-Prot protein existence level 1. Involved in the synthesis of plastoquinone-9. Can use both homogentisic acid and 2,5-dihydroxyphenylacetic acid gamma-lactone as prenyl acceptors, and solanesyl diphosphate > farnesyl diphosphate > geranylgeranyl diphosphate >> phytyl diphosphate as prenyl donors. Do not catalyze the decardoxylation of homogentisate uncoupled from prenylation. From Arabidopsis thaliana (Mouse-ear cress).
   7342..7416    +  CDS            HST (fragment): HSTC_ARATH - Also known as HPT2, VTE2-2. Experimental evidence at protein level: Swiss-Prot protein existence level 1. Involved in the synthesis of plastoquinone-9. Can use both homogentisic acid and 2,5-dihydroxyphenylacetic acid gamma-lactone as prenyl acceptors, and solanesyl diphosphate > farnesyl diphosphate > geranylgeranyl diphosphate >> phytyl diphosphate as prenyl donors. Do not catalyze the decardoxylation of homogentisate uncoupled from prenylation. From Arabidopsis thaliana (Mouse-ear cress).
   8112..12215   +  CDS            cas9: CAS9_STRP1 - Also known as csn1 From Streptococcus pyogenes serotype M1.
  12255..12503   +  terminator     HSP terminator: efficient transcription terminator from the Arabidopsis thaliana heat shock protein 18.2 gene (Nagaya et al., 2010)
  12522..12546   +  misc_feature   RB T-DNA repeat: right border repeat from nopaline C58 T-DNA
