[The description below was written by a language model from this plasmid's Addgene catalogue record and pLannotate feature annotations shown in this document.]
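Description:
p305N-14 is a plant-expression CRISPR binary vector of about 12.8 kb, built on the p305N backbone for T-DNA delivery into plants. The backbone carries a high-copy ColE1/pUC-type origin for propagation in E. coli together with the broad-host-range incP oriV and its activator trfA, a combination that normally allows replication in Agrobacterium, and an aphA-3 kanamycin resistance gene for bacterial selection. Nopaline-type left and right border repeats define the transferred region.

Inside the borders, next to the left border, is a Tn5 nptII (NeoR/KanR) gene, the usual plant selectable marker; its promoter is not annotated. This is followed by the test cassette: the CiU6.6c16 Pol III promoter from chicory (Cichorium intybus), here carrying a T-to-C substitution two bases upstream of the transcription start site, driving a single guide RNA made of a 20-nt mEGFP-targeting spacer fused to the Streptococcus pyogenes gRNA scaffold. The promoter itself is not picked up in the feature table. The short "VN155" hit directly before the scaffold corresponds to the GFP-family spacer, not to a BiFC fragment. Downstream lies the S. pyogenes Cas9 coding sequence ending in the Arabidopsis HSP18.2 terminator. The region ahead of Cas9 is annotated only as scattered Arabidopsis HST gene fragments, which are probably incidental matches within a plant-derived regulatory region; the record does not state the Cas9 promoter.

The plasmid belongs to a series evaluating how sequence variation in short Pol III promoters affects guide expression. Editing efficiency is read out as Cas9-mediated disruption of mEGFP in a Nicotiana benthamiana reporter line.
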