Addgene plasmid #246297: p305N-14
Purpose: Evaluation of CiU6.6c16 promoter (Pol III promoter) sequence variation for CRISPR-Cas9 editing of mEGFP in a Nicotiana benthamiana reporter line
Depositing lab: Chung-Jui Tsai. Depositing organization: University of Georgia. Publication: A compendium of nonredundant short polymerase III promoters for CRISPR applications. Deguchi M, Sinclair KM, Patel A, Coile M, Ortega MA, Bewg WP, Tsai CJ. Plant Physiol. 2025 Jul 3;198(3):kiaf294. doi: 10.1093/plphys/kiaf294. PubMed 40673482.
Backbone
  Vector backbone: p305N
  Vector type: Plant Expression, CRISPR
Growth in bacteria
  Bacterial resistance: Kanamycin, 50 μg/mL
  Growth temperature: 37°C
  Growth strain: DH5alpha
  Copy number: High Copy
Gene/Insert
  Gene/Insert name: CiU6.6c16 promoter
  gRNA/shRNA sequence: CATGCCCGAAGGCTACGTCC
  Species: Cichorium intybus
  Mutation: T-to-C (-2 from TSS)
  Promoter: CiU6.6c16 promoter
  Cloning method: Gibson Cloning
Terms and licenses: Academic/Nonprofit Terms; Industry Terms: Not Available to Industry
How to cite: p305N-14 was a gift from Chung-Jui Tsai (Addgene plasmid # 246297 ; http://n2t.net/addgene:246297 ; RRID:Addgene_246297)
