>Addgene plasmid #246297 | p305N-14 | depositor partial sequence | sequence record 487329 | promoter
CTGGCTTCCCACATCGTTCATGGAGACAACACGTCTGCGCTTTACATAGCCTGGCTTCCAAACCTTTACC
